Addgene plasmid #121792: KN401: pMVP (L3-L2) FKBP DD + WPRE
Purpose: pMVP L3-L2 entry plasmid, contains FKBP DD + WPRE for 3- or 4-component MultiSite Gateway Pro assembly. Allows fusion of C-term FKBP degron domain (stabilized by SHLD1) to gene in lentivirus vectors.
Depositing lab: Christopher Newgard. Depositing organization: Duke University. Publication: Creation of versatile cloning platforms for transgene expression and dCas9-based epigenome editing. Haldeman JM, Conway AE, Arlotto ME, Slentz DH, Muoio DM, Becker TC, Newgard CB. Nucleic Acids Res. 2018 Dec 27. pii: 5264291. doi: 10.1093/nar/gky1286. PubMed 30590691.
Backbone
  Vector backbone: pDONR221 P3-P2
  Backbone manufacturer: Invitrogen
  Backbone size w/o insert (bp): 2555
  Vector type: Synthetic Biology ; pMVP Gateway Entry Plasmid
Growth in bacteria
  Bacterial resistance: Kanamycin, 50 μg/mL
  Growth temperature: 37°C
  Growth strain: DH5alpha
  Copy number: High Copy
Gene/Insert
  Gene/Insert name: FKBP Degron Domain + WPRE
  Species: Synthetic
  Insert size (bp): 997
  Cloning method: Gateway Cloning
  Sequencing primers: 5′ M13F; 3′ M13R
Terms and licenses: Academic/Nonprofit Terms; Industry Terms: Not Available to Industry
Depositor comments: FKBP degron domain is stabilized by the ligand Shld1
How to cite: KN401: pMVP (L3-L2) FKBP DD + WPRE was a gift from Christopher Newgard (Addgene plasmid # 121792 ; http://n2t.net/addgene:121792 ; RRID:Addgene_121792)
