[The description below was written by a language model from this plasmid's Addgene catalogue record and pLannotate feature annotations shown in this document.]
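Description:
KN401: pMVP (L3-L2) FKBP DD + WPRE is a MultiSite Gateway Pro entry plasmid from the pMVP modular cloning platform, built on the Invitrogen pDONR221 P3-P2 backbone. It is a small (about 3.6 kb) bacterial plasmid maintained at high copy through a ColE1/pUC-type origin and selected with kanamycin via an aminoglycoside phosphotransferase gene. As is typical of pDONR-derived entry clones, rrnB T1 and T2 transcription terminators sit upstream of the recombination cassette to insulate it from read-through transcription. A T7 promoter and short lacI and lacZα remnants flank the cassette as backbone features rather than functional payload.

The payload, a synthetic insert of roughly 1 kb, lies between attL3 and attL2 sites. It comprises an FKBP12-derived destabilization domain, in the mutant form optimized for use as a C-terminal tag, followed by the woodchuck hepatitis virus posttranscriptional regulatory element (WPRE). The module carries no promoter or gene of interest of its own. It is designed to occupy the final position in a 3- or 4-component LR Clonase assembly, where it is joined to upstream entry modules and recombined into a destination vector, here intended to be lentiviral.

After assembly, the gene of interest is fused in frame to the C-terminal degron, so the encoded protein is constitutively degraded unless the ligand Shield1 (Shld1) is supplied. This gives tunable, small-molecule control of protein abundance. The WPRE ends up in the 3′ untranslated region of the transcript, where it enhances transgene expression, a role it commonly plays in lentiviral vectors.
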