Features (pLannotate 1.2.2; 11 found; start..end, strand, type, name):
    121..213     +  CDS            lacI (fragment): lac repressor; lacI; The lac repressor binds to the lac operator to inhibit transcription in E. coli. This inhibition can be relieved by adding lactose or isopropyl-β-D-thiogalactopyranoside (IPTG).
    268..295     -  terminator     rrnB T2 terminator: transcription terminator T2 from the E. coli rrnB gene
    427..470     +  terminator     rrnB T1 terminator: Escherichia coli rrnB; transcription terminator T1 from the E. coli rrnB gene
    517..553     -  CDS            lacZα (fragment): LacZα fragment of β-galactosidase; lacZ fragment
    570..665     +  protein_bind   attL3: mutant version of attL; recombination site for the Gateway® LR reaction LR Clonase™
    680..1003    +  CDS            DD-C: destabilization domain that can be stabilized by Shield1 in the ProteoTuner™ system FKBP12 mutant optimized for use as a C-terminal tag
   1048..1636    +  misc_feature   WPRE: woodchuck hepatitis virus posttranscriptional regulatory element
   1664..1763    -  protein_bind   attL2: mutant version of attL; recombination site for the Gateway® LR reaction LR Clonase™
   1794..1812    -  promoter       T7 promoter: promoter for bacteriophage T7 RNA polymerase
   1946..2755    +  CDS            KanR: aminoglycoside phosphotransferase; aph(3')-Ia; confers resistance to kanamycin in bacteria or G418 (Geneticin®) in eukaryotes
   2902..3490    +  rep_origin     ori: high-copy-number ColE1/pMB1/pBR322/pUC origin of replication
>Addgene plasmid #121792 | KN401: pMVP (L3-L2) FKBP DD + WPRE | addgene full sequence | sequence record 237294 | Addgene NGS Result
CTTTCCTGCGTTATCCCCTGATTCTGTGGATAACCGTATTACCGCCTTTGAGTGAGCTGATACCGCTCGC
CGCAGCCGAACGACCGAGCGCAGCGAGTCAGTGAGCGAGGAAGCGGAAGAGCGCCCAATACGCAAACCGC
CTCTCCCCGCGCGTTGGCCGATTCATTAATGCAGCTGGCACGACAGGTTTCCCGACTGGAAAGCGGGCAG
TGAGCGCAACGCAATTAATACGCGTACCGCTAGCCAGGAAGAGTTTGTAGAAACGCAAAAAGGCCATCCG
TCAGGATGGCCTTCTGCTTAGTTTGATGCCTGGCAGTTTATGGCGGGCGTCCTGCCCGCCACCCTCCGGG
CCGTTGCTTCACAACGTTCAAATCCGCTCCCGGCGGATTTGTCCTACTCAGGAGAGCGTTCACCGACAAA
CAACAGATAAAACGAAAGGCCCAGTCTTCCGACTGAGCCTTTCGTTTTATTTGATGCCTGGCAGTTCCCT
ACTCTCGCGTTAACGCTAGCATGGATGTTTTCCCAGTCACGACGTTGTAAAACGACGGCCAGTCTTAAGC
TCGGGCCCCAAATAATGATTTTATTTTGACTGATAGTGACCTGTTCGTTGCAACAAATTGATGAGCAATG
CTTTTTTATAATGCCAACTTTGTATAATAAAGTTGGTGGCGGAGGATCCGGAGTGCAGGTGGAAACCATC
TCCCCAGGAGACGGGCGCACCTTCCCCAAGCGCGGCCAGACCTGCGTGGTGCACTACACCGGGATGCTTG
GAGATGGAAAGAAAGTTGACTCCTCCCGGGACAGAAACAAGCCCTTTAAGTTTATGCTAGGCAAGCAGGA
GGTGATCCGAGGCTGGGAAGAAGGGGTTGCCCAGATGAGTGTGGGTCAGGGAGCCAAACTGACTATATCT
CCAGATTATGCCTATGGTGCCACTGGGCACCCAGGCATCATCCCACCACATGCCACTCTCGTCTTCGATG
TGGAGCTTCTAGAACTGGAATAGAATTCCTAGAGCTCCTATAGTGAGACCGGTTAGTAATGATCGACAAT
CAACCTCTGGATTACAAAATTTGTGAAAGATTGACTGGTATTCTTAACTATGTTGCTCCTTTTACGCTAT
GTGGATACGCTGCTTTAATGCCTTTGTATCATGCTATTGCTTCCCGTATGGCTTTCATTTTCTCCTCCTT
GTATAAATCCTGGTTGCTGTCTCTTTATGAGGAGTTGTGGCCCGTTGTCAGGCAACGTGGCGTGGTGTGC
ACTGTGTTTGCTGACGCAACCCCCACTGGTTGGGGCATTGCCACCACCTGTCAGCTCCTTTCCGGGACTT
TCGCTTTCCCCCTCCCTATTGCCACGGCGGAACTCATCGCCGCCTGCCTTGCCCGCTGCTGGACAGGGGC
TCGGCTGTTGGGCACTGACAATTCCGTGGTGTTGTCGGGGAAGCTGACGTCCTTTCCATGGCTGCTCGCC
TGTGTTGCCACCTGGATTCTGCGCGGGACGTCCTTCTGCTACGTCCCTTCGGCCCTCAATCCAGCGGACC
TTCCTTCCCGCGGCCTGCTGCCGGCTCTGCGGCCTCTTCCGCGTCTTCGCCTTCGCCCTCAGACGAGTCG
GATCTCCCTTTGGGCCGCCTCCCCGCCTGGCGATGGTACTGTCCTAGTACCTGACCCAGCTTTCTTGTAC
AAAGTTGGCATTATAAGAAAGCATTGCTTATCAATTTGTTGCAACGAACAGGTCACTATCAGTCAAAATA
AAATCATTATTTGCCATCCAGCTGCAGGGCGGCCGCGATATCCCCTATAGTGAGTCGTATTACATGGTCA
TAGCTGTTTCCTGGCAGCTCTGGCCCGTGTCTCAAAATCTCTGATGTTACATTGCACAAGATAAAAATAT
ATCATCATGAACAATAAAACTGTCTGCTTACATAAACAGTAATACAAGGGGTGTTATGAGCCATATTCAA
CGGGAAACGTCGAGGCCGCGATTAAATTCCAACATGGATGCTGATTTATATGGGTATAAATGGGCTCGCG
ATAATGTCGGGCAATCAGGTGCGACAATCTATCGCTTGTATGGGAAGCCCGATGCGCCAGAGTTGTTTCT
GAAACATGGCAAAGGTAGCGTTGCCAATGATGTTACAGATGAGATGGTCAGACTAAACTGGCTGACGGAA
TTTATGCCTCTTCCGACCATCAAGCATTTTATCCGTACTCCTGATGATGCATGGTTACTCACCACTGCGA
TCCCCGGAAAAACAGCATTCCAGGTATTAGAAGAATATCCTGATTCAGGTGAAAATATTGTTGATGCGCT
GGCAGTGTTCCTGCGCCGGTTGCATTCGATTCCTGTTTGTAATTGTCCTTTTAACAGCGATCGCGTATTT
CGTCTCGCTCAGGCGCAATCACGAATGAATAACGGTTTGGTTGATGCGAGTGATTTTGATGACGAGCGTA
ATGGCTGGCCTGTTGAACAAGTCTGGAAAGAAATGCATAAACTTTTGCCATTCTCACCGGATTCAGTCGT
CACTCATGGTGATTTCTCACTTGATAACCTTATTTTTGACGAGGGGAAATTAATAGGTTGTATTGATGTT
GGACGAGTCGGAATCGCAGACCGATACCAGGATCTTGCCATCCTATGGAACTGCCTCGGTGAGTTTTCTC
CTTCATTACAGAAACGGCTTTTTCAAAAATATGGTATTGATAATCCTGATATGAATAAATTGCAGTTTCA
TTTGATGCTCGATGAGTTTTTCTAATCAGAATTGGTTAATTGGTTGTAACACTGGCAGAGCATTACGCTG
ACTTGACGGGACGGCGCAAGCTCATGACCAAAATCCCTTAACGTGAGTTACGCGTCGTTCCACTGAGCGT
CAGACCCCGTAGAAAAGATCAAAGGATCTTCTTGAGATCCTTTTTTTCTGCGCGTAATCTGCTGCTTGCA
AACAAAAAAACCACCGCTACCAGCGGTGGTTTGTTTGCCGGATCAAGAGCTACCAACTCTTTTTCCGAAG
GTAACTGGCTTCAGCAGAGCGCAGATACCAAATACTGTTCTTCTAGTGTAGCCGTAGTTAGGCCACCACT
TCAAGAACTCTGTAGCACCGCCTACATACCTCGCTCTGCTAATCCTGTTACCAGTGGCTGCTGCCAGTGG
CGATAAGTCGTGTCTTACCGGGTTGGACTCAAGACGATAGTTACCGGATAAGGCGCAGCGGTCGGGCTGA
ACGGGGGGTTCGTGCACACAGCCCAGCTTGGAGCGAACGACCTACACCGAACTGAGATACCTACAGCGTG
AGCTATGAGAAAGCGCCACGCTTCCCGAAGGGAGAAAGGCGGACAGGTATCCGGTAAGCGGCAGGGTCGG
AACAGGAGAGCGCACGAGGGAGCTTCCAGGGGGAAACGCCTGGTATCTTTATAGTCCTGTCGGGTTTCGC
CACCTCTGACTTGAGCGTCGATTTTTGTGATGCTCGTCAGGGGGGCGGAGCCTATGGAAAAACGCCAGCA
ACGCGGCCTTTTTACGGTTCCTGGCCTTTTGCTGGCCTTTTGCTCACATGTT
